>Addgene plasmid #201018 | pTn7-SCOUT22.RY | addgene full sequence | sequence record 412700 | Addgene NGS Result
GGGCAGGATAGGTGAAGTAGGCCCACCCGCGAGCGGGTGTTCCTTCTTCACTGTCCCTTATTCGCACCTG
GCGGTGCTCAACGGGAATCCTGCTCTGCGAGGCTGGCCGATAAGCTCTGATAACGCAGGAAAGAACATGG
GCAGTTCAACCTGTTGATAGTACGTACTAAGCTCTCATGTTTCACGTACTAAGCTCTCAAGTTTAACGTA
CTAAGCTCTCATGTTTAACGAACTAAACCCTCATGGCTAACGTACTAAGCTCTCATGGCTAACGTACTAA
GCTCTCATGTTTCACGTACTAAGCTCTCATGTTTGAACAATAAAATTAATATAAATCAGCAACTTAAATA
GCCTCTAAGGTTTTAAGTTTTATAAGAAAAAAAAGAATATATAAGGCTTTTAAAGCTTTTAAGGTTTAAC
GGTTGTGGACAACAAGCCAGGGATGTAACGCACTGAGAAGCCCTTAGAGCCTCTCAAAGCAATTTTGAGT
GACACAGGAACACTTAACGGCTGACAACCGGCTGGTAACAGGATTAGCAGAGCGAGGTATGTAGGCGGTG
CTACAGAGTTCTTGAAGTGGTGGCCTAACTACGGCTACACTAGAAGAACAGTATTTGGTATCTGCGCTCT
GCTGAAGCCAGTTACCTTCGGAAAAAGAGTTGGTAGCTCTTGATCCGGCAAACAAACCACCGCTGGTAGC
GGTGGTTTTTTTGTTTGCAAGCAGCAGATTACGCGCAGAAAAAAAGGATCTCAAGAAGATCCTTTGATCT
TTTCTACGGGGTCTGACGCTCAGTGGAACGAAAACTCACGTTAAGGGATTTTGGTCATGAGATTATCAAA
AAGGATCTTCACCTAGATCCTTTTAAATTAAAAATGAAGTTTTAAATCAATCTAAAGTATATATGAGTAA
ACTTGGTCTGACAGTTACCAATGCTTAATCAGTGAGGCACCTATCTCAGCGATCTGTCTATTTCGTTCAT
CCATAGTTGCCTGACTCCCCGTCGTGTAGATAACTACGATACGGGAGGGCTTACCATCTGGCCCCAGTGC
TGCAATGATACCGCGGGACCCACGCTCACCGGCTCCAGATTTATCAGCAATAAACCAGCCAGCCGGAAGG
GCCGAGCGCAGAAGTGGTCCTGCAACTTTATCCGCCTCCATCCAGTCTATTAATTGTTGCCGGGAAGCTA
GAGTAAGTAGTTCGCCAGTTAATAGTTTGCGCAACGTTGTTGCCATTGCTACAGGCATCGTGGTGTCACG
CTCGTCGTTTGGTATGGCTTCATTCAGCTCCGGTTCCCAACGATCAAGGCGAGTTACATGATCCCCCATG
TTGTGCAAAAAAGCGGTTAGCTCCTTCGGTCCTCCGATCGTTGTCAGAAGTAAGTTGGCCGCAGTGTTAT
CACTCATGGTTATGGCAGCACTGCATAATTCTCTTACTGTCATGCCATCCGTAAGATGCTTTTCTGTGAC
TGGTGAGTACTCAACCAAGTCATTCTGAGAATAGTGTATGCGGCGACCGAGTTGCTCTTGCCCGGCGTCA
ATACGGGATAATACCGCGCCACATAGCAGAACTTTAAAAGTGCTCATCATTGGAAAACGTTCTTCGGGGC
GAAAACTCTCAAGGATCTTACCGCTGTTGAGATCCAGTTCGATGTAACCCACTCGTGCACCCAACTGATC
TTCAGCATCTTTTACTTTCACCAGCGTTTCTGGGTGAGCAAAAACAGGAAGGCAAAATGCCGCAAAAAAG
GGAATAAGGGCGACACGGAAATGTTGAATACTCATACTCTTCCTTTTTCAATATTATTGAAGCATTTATC
AGGGTTATTGTCTCATGAGCGGATACATATTTGAATGTATTTAGAAAAATAAACAAATAGGGGTTCCGCG
TACATTTCCCCGAAAAGTGCCACCTGACGTCTAAGAAACCATTATTATCATGACATTAACCTATAAAAAT
AGGCGTATCACGAGGCCCTTTCGTCTAAGCAGACGGTCACAGCTTGTCTGTAAGCGGATGCCGGGAGCAG
ACAAGCCCGTCAGGGCGCGTCAGCGGGTGTTGGCGGGTGTCGGGGCTGGCTTAACTATGCGGCATCAGAG
CAGATTGTACTGAGAGTGCACCATATGCGGTGTGAAATACCGCACAGATGCGTAAGGAGAAAATACCGCA
TCAGGCGCCATTCGCCATTCAGGCTGCGCAACTGTTGGGAAGGGCGATCGGTGCGGGCCTCTTCGCTATT
ACGCCAGCTAGAGGACCAGCCGCGTAACCTGGCAAAATCGGTTACGGTTGAGTAATAAATGGATGCCCTG
CGTAAGCAGGTGTGGGCGGACAATAAAGTCTTAAACTGAACAAAATAGATCTAAACTATGACAATAAAGT
CTTAAACTAGACAGAATAGTTGTAAACTGAAATCAGTCCAGTTATGCTGTGAAAAAGCATACTGGACTTT
TGTTATGGCTAAAGCAAACTCTTCATTTTCTGAAGTGCAAATTGCCCGTCGTATTAAAGAGGGGCGTGGG
GTTCGAGGTCGACGGTATCGATAAGCTAGCTTAATTAGCTGAGCTTGGACTCCTGTTGATAGATCCAGTA
ATGACCTCAGAACTCCATCTGGATTTGTTCAGAACGCTCGGTTGCCGCCGGGCGTTTTTTATTGGTGAGA
ATCCAAGCTAGACTGCGATGAGTGGCAGGGCGGGGCGTAATTTTTTTAAGGCAGTTATTGGTGCCCTTAA
ACGCCTGGGGTAATGACTCTCTAGCTTGAGGCATCAAATAAAACGAAAGGCTCAGTCGAAAGACTGGGCC
TTTCGTTTTATCTGTTGTTTGTCGGTGAACGCTCTCCTGAGTAGGACAAATCCGCCGCTAGGAGCTTGCG
GCCCGGACGATCGAATTGGGGATCTTGAAGTACCTATTCCGAAGTTCCTATTCTCTAGAAAGTATAGGAA
CTTCAGAGCGCTTTTGAAGCTGATGTGCTTAAAAACTTACTCTTAGTTCAATTAATTATTAGAAAAATTC
ATCCAGCATCAGATGAAATTGCAGTTTGTTCATATCCGGATTATCAATGCCATATTTCTGAAACAGACGT
TTTTGCAGGCTCGGGCTAAATTCGCCCAGGCAGTTCCACAGAATGGCCAGATCCTGATAACGATCCGCAA
TGCCCACACGGCCCACATCAATGCAGCCAATCAGTTTGCCTTCATCGAAAATCAGGTTATCCAGGCTAAA
ATCGCCGTGGGTCACCACGCTATCCGGGCTAAACGGCAGCAGTTTATGCATTTCTTTCCACACCTGTTCC
ACCGGCCAGCCGTTACGTTCATCATCAAAATCGCTCGCATCCACCAGGCCGTTGTTCATACGGCTCTGCG
CCTGGGCCAGACGAAACACACGATCGCTGTTAAACGGGCAGTTGCACACCGGAATGCTATGCAGACGACG
CAGAAACACGGCCAGCGCATCCACAATGTTTTCGCCGCTATCCGGATATTCTTCCAGCACCTGAAACGCG
GTTTTGCCCGGAATCGCGGTGGTCAGCAGCCACGCATCATCCGGGGTGCGAATAAAATGTTTAATGGTCG
GCAGCGGCATAAATTCGGTCAGCCAGTTCAGACGCACCATTTCATCGGTCACATCGTTCGCCACGCTGCC
TTTGCCATGTTTCAGAAACAGTTCCGGCGCATCCGGTTTGCCATACAGACGATAAATGGTCGCGCCGCTC
TGACCCACGTTATCACGCGCCCATTTATAGCCATACAGATCCGCATCCATGTTGCTGTTCAGACGCGGAC
GGCTACAGCTCGTTTCACGCTGAATATGGCTCATAACACCCCTTGTATTACTGTTTATGTAAGCAGACAG
TTTTATTGTTCATGATGATATATTTTTATCTTGTGCAATGTAACATCAGAGATTTTGAGACACAATTGCT
CCATTGCTGTTGACAAAGGGAATCAGGGGATCTTGAAGTTCCTATTCCGAAGTTCCTATTCTCTAGAAAG
TATAGGAACTTCAGAGCGCTTTTGAAGCTAATTCGAGATCATGCATAATGCCGAATTCGGATCCGGAGTG
CCGAATTCGGATCCGGAGTTGACAGCTAGCTCAGTCCTAGGTATTGTGCTAGCTACTCTAGAATTAAAGA
GGAGAAATTAACCAATGGTGAGCAAGGGCGAGGAGGATAACATGGCCATCATCAAGGAGTTCATGCGCTT
CAAGGTGCACATGGAGGGCTCCGTGAACGGCCACGAGTTCGAGATCGAGGGCGAGGGCGAGGGCCGCCCC
TACGAGGGCACCCAGACCGCCAAGCTGAAGGTGACCAAGGGTGGCCCCCTGCCCTTCGCCTGGGACATCC
TGTCCCCTCAGTTCATGTACGGCTCCAAGGCCTACGTGAAGCACCCCGCCGACATCCCCGACTACTTGAA
GCTGTCCTTCCCCGAGGGCTTCAAGTGGGAGCGCGTGATGAACTTCGAGGACGGCGGCGTGGTGACCGTG
ACCCAGGACTCCTCCCTGCAGGACGGCGAGTTCATCTACAAGGTGAAGCTGCGCGGCACCAACTTCCCCT
CCGACGGCCCCGTAATGCAGAAGAAAACCATGGGCTGGGAGGCCTCCTCCGAGCGGATGTACCCCGAGGA
CGGCGCCCTGAAGGGCGAGATCAAGCAGAGGCTGAAGCTGAAGGACGGCGGCCACTACGACGCTGAGGTC
AAGACCACCTACAAGGCCAAGAAGCCCGTGCAGCTGCCCGGCGCCTACAACGTCAACATCAAGTTGGACA
TCACCTCCCACAACGAGGACTACACCATCGTGGAACAGTACGAACGCGCCGAGGGCCGCCACTCCACCGG
CGGCATGGACGAGCTGTACAAGTAAGCTTCTCGGTACCAAATTCCAGAAAAGAGGCCTCCCGAAAGGGGG
GCCTTTTTTCTGGAATTTGGTACCGAGAAGCTTATTATTTATACAGCTCATCCATACCCAGGGTAATACC
GGCAGCGGTCACAAACTCCAGCAGCACCATGTGGTCGCGCTTCTCGTTCGGATCTTTGCTCAGTTTGCTT
TGGTAAGACAGATAATGGTTATCCGGCAACAGGACCGGACCGTCACCAATCGGGGTGTTTTGCTGGTAAT
GATCCGCCAGTTGAACACCACCGTCCTCAATGTTGTGACGGATTTTGAAATTCGCTTTGATGCCATTTTT
CTGTTTATCTGCGGTGATGTAAACGTTGTGGGAATTGTAATTGTACTCCAGCTTGTGACCCAGGATATTG
CCATCCTCTTTGAAATCAATACCCTTCAGCTCAATGCGATTCACCAGGGTGTCGCCTTCGAATTTGACTT
CGGCACGCGTCTTGTAGTTACCGTCGTCTTTGAAAAAGATCGTACGCTCCTGCACATAGCCTTCTGGCAT
CGCGCTCTTAAAGAAATCGTGTTGTTTCATGTGGTCCGGATAACGCGCGAAACACTGAACGCCATAACCC
AAGGTCGTGACCAGGGTAGGCCACGGGACCGGCAGCTTACCCGTCGTGCAAATCAGCTTCAGGGTCAGCT
TGCCGTAAGTTGCGTCACCTTCACCCTCACCGCTCACGCTAAACTTATGACCGTTAACGTCGCCGTCTAA
TTCAACTAAGATCGGTACTACGCCTGTAAAAAGTTCTTCGCCCTTGCTAACCATTGGTTAATTTCTCCTC
TTTAATTCTAGAGTAGCTAGCACAATACCTAGGACTGAGCTAGCTGTCAACTCCACTATAGACCGCAGCG
ACGGTCTAGGGACCGCTCTTGGACTCCTGTTGATAGATCCAGTAATGACCTCAGAACTCCATCTGGATTT
GTTCAGAACGCTCGGTTGCCGCCGGGCGTTTTTTATTGGTGAGAATCCAGGCAATCAATCGTGCTTTCGC
GAAGGCCTTGCAGGCCAACCAGATAAGTGAAATCTAGTTCCAAACTATTTTGTCATTTTTAATTTTCGTA
TTAGCTTACGACGCTACACCCAGTTCCCATCTATTTTGTCACTCTTCCCTAAATAATCCTTAAAAACTCC
ATTTCCACCCCTCCCAGTTCCCAACTATTTTGTCCGCCCACAGCGGGGCATTTTTCTTCCTGTTATGTTT
GGGCGCTGCATTAATGAATCGGCCAACGCGCGGGGAGAGGCGGTTTGCGTATTGGGCGCTCTTCCGCTTC
CTCGCTCACTGACCCGCTGCGCTCGGTCGTTCGGCTGCGGCGAGCGGTATCAGGGGATTCCTTAAGGTAT
ACTTTCCGCTGCATAACCCTGCTTCGGGGTCATTATAGCGATTTTTTCGGTATATCCATCCTTTTTCGCA
CGATATACAGGATTTTGCCAAAGGGTTCGTGTAGACTTTCCTTGGTGTATCCAACGGCGTCAGCC
Features (pLannotate 1.2.2; 22 found; start..end, strand, type, name):
      1..109     +  oriT           oriT: incP origin of transfer
    141..516     +  rep_origin     R6K γ ori: γ replication origin from E. coli plasmid R6K; requires the R6K initiator protein pi for replication
    522..754     -  rep_origin     ori (fragment): high-copy-number ColE1/pMB1/pBR322/pUC origin of replication
    925..1785    -  CDS            AmpR: β-lactamase; bla; confers resistance to ampicillin, carbenicillin, and related antibiotics
   1786..1890    -  promoter       AmpR promoter: bla
   2076..2175    +  misc_feature   bom (fragment): basis of mobility region from pBR322
   2181..2249    -  CDS            lacZα (fragment): LacZα fragment of β-galactosidase; lacZ fragment
   2321..2519    -  mobile_element Tn7R (fragment): mini-Tn7 element (right end of the Tn7 transposon) Tn7
   2523..2547    -  misc_feature   MCS (fragment): pBluescript multiple cloning site
   2568..2662    +  terminator     lambda t0 terminator: transcription terminator from phage lambda
   2672..2701    +  CDS            CmR (fragment): chloramphenicol acetyltransferase confers resistance to chloramphenicol
   2765..2851    +  terminator     rrnB T1 terminator: Escherichia coli rrnB; transcription terminator T1 from the E. coli rrnB gene
   2911..2944    +  protein_bind   FRT (minimal): supports FLP-mediated excision but not integration (Turan and Bode, 2011) FLP recombinase from the Saccharomyces cerevisiae 2μ plasmid
   3002..3814    -  CDS            aphA1: KKA1_ECOLX - Also known as nptI. Protein inferred from homology: Swiss-Prot protein existence level 3. Resistance to kanamycin and structurally-related aminoglycosides, including amikacin. From Escherichia coli.
   3955..4002    +  protein_bind   FRT: FLP-mediated recombination occurs in the 8-bp core sequence TCTAGAAA (Turan and Bode, 2011). FLP recombinase from the Saccharomyces cerevisiae 2μ plasmid
   4079..4104    +  promoter       J23119(SpeI) promoter (fragment): bacterial promoter (Registry of Standard Biological Parts BBa J23119) modified to end with an SpeI site
   4145..4852    +  CDS            mCherry: mCherry is a basic (constitutively fluorescent) red fluorescent protein published in 2004, derived from Discosoma sp.. It is reported to be a very rapidly-maturing monomer with low acid sensitivity.
   4938..5654    -  CDS            SYFP2: SYFP2 is a basic (constitutively fluorescent) yellow fluorescent protein published in 2006, derived from Aequorea victoria. It is reported to be a very rapidly-maturing monomer with moderate acid sensitivity.
   5695..5720    -  promoter       J23119(SpeI) promoter (fragment): bacterial promoter (Registry of Standard Biological Parts BBa J23119) modified to end with an SpeI site
   5762..5856    +  terminator     lambda t0 terminator: transcription terminator from phage lambda
   5897..6062    -  mobile_element Tn7L: mini-Tn7 element (left end of the Tn7 transposon) Tn7
   6095..6149    -  CDS            lacI (fragment): lac repressor; lacI; The lac repressor binds to the lac operator to inhibit transcription in E. coli. This inhibition can be relieved by adding lactose or isopropyl-β-D-thiogalactopyranoside (IPTG).
