[The description below was written by a language model from this plasmid's Addgene catalogue record and pLannotate feature annotations shown in this document.]
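Description:
pTn7-SCOUT22.RY is a mini-Tn7 delivery plasmid built on the pUC18R6KT-derived pTn7-SCOUT22 backbone and used to place a dual-colour fluorescent tag into bacterial chromosomes. It replicates from the R6K γ origin, which needs the π initiator protein and therefore restricts propagation to pir+ E. coli hosts, where it is kept at low copy. Only a fragment of the pUC/ColE1 origin remains, so the plasmid should behave as a suicide vector in recipients lacking pir. An incP oriT allows conjugative transfer into target strains. The backbone carries AmpR (β-lactamase) outside the transposon, so ampicillin selects for the plasmid itself, while kanamycin resistance lies within the transposable segment.

Between the Tn7R and Tn7L ends sit the aphA1 kanamycin resistance gene, flanked by FRT sites so it can be removed by FLP recombinase after integration, and two fluorescent protein cassettes assembled by Golden Gate cloning with BpiI. mCherry and sYFP2 are arranged convergently, each driven by its own constitutive synthetic promoter. The catalogue names this promoter as J23104, whereas the automated annotation matched the short sequence as a fragment of the related J23119. Lambda t0 and rrnB T1 terminators bracket the cargo, which should insulate it from surrounding transcription. No Tn7 transposase genes are annotated, so transposition functions are presumably supplied from a separate helper.

According to the associated publication, the plasmid belongs to a set of stable fluorescent markers for tracking members of synthetic microbial communities, with the red-plus-yellow combination serving as one distinguishable label. The sequenced record is 6,365 nt, slightly shorter than the catalogued total of 6,457 bp.
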