Addgene plasmid #201018: pTn7-SCOUT22.RY
Purpose: pLv1-pUC18R6KT-miniTn7-Km-mCherry-sYFP2, KmR, ApR
Depositing lab: Philip Poole. Depositing organization: University of Oxford. Publication: Stable, fluorescent markers for tracking synthetic communities and assembly dynamics. Jorrin B, Haskett TL, Knights HE, Martyn A, Underwood TJ, Dolliver J, Ledermann R, Poole PS. Microbiome. 2024 May 7;12(1):81. doi: 10.1186/s40168-024-01792-2. PubMed 38715147.
Backbone
  Vector backbone: pTn7-SCOUT22
  Backbone manufacturer: Philip Poole lab
  Backbone size w/o insert (bp): 5565
  Total vector size (bp): 6457
  Vector type: Bacterial Expression
Growth in bacteria
  Bacterial resistance: Ampicillin and Kanamycin, 100 & 50 μg/mL
  Growth temperature: 37°C
  Growth strain: EC100D pir+
  Copy number: Low Copy
Gene/Insert 1
  Gene/Insert name: mcherry (alt name: monomeric red fluorescent protein)
  Species: Synthetic
  Insert size (bp): 853
  GenBank ID: AAV52164
  Promoter: J23104
  Cloning method: Restriction Enzyme; 5′ cloning site BpiI (destroyed during cloning); 3′ cloning site BpiI (destroyed during cloning)
  Sequencing primers: 5′ Golden Gate Assembly; 3′ Golden Gate Assembly
Gene/Insert 2
  Gene/Insert name: sYFP2 (alt name: mVenus NB)
  Species: Synthetic
  Insert size (bp): 865
  GenBank ID: DQ092361.1
  Promoter: J23104
  Cloning method: Restriction Enzyme; 5′ cloning site BpiI (destroyed during cloning); 3′ cloning site BpiI (destroyed during cloning)
  Sequencing primers: 5′ Golden Gate Assembly; 3′ Golden Gate Assembly
Terms and licenses: Academic/Nonprofit Terms; Industry Terms: Not Available to Industry
Depositor comments: Ec100D pir+ genotype: F- mcrA Δ(mrr-hsdRMS-mcrBC) ϕ80dlacZΔM15 ΔlacX74 recA1 endA1 araD139 Δ(ara, leu)7697 galU galK λ- rpsL nupG pir+(DHRF) Maintains plasmids at ~15 copies per cell. This strain is naturally resistant to streptomycin
How to cite: pTn7-SCOUT22.RY was a gift from Philip Poole (Addgene plasmid # 201018 ; http://n2t.net/addgene:201018 ; RRID:Addgene_201018)
